Addgene plasmid #184253: pcDNA FZD4_5CRD
Purpose: Expresses FLAG tagged FZD4 swapped with FZD5 CRD
Depositing lab: Hee-Jung Choi. Depositing organization: Seoul National University. Publication: Functional role of the Frizzled linker domain in the Wnt signaling pathway. Ko SB, Mihara E, Park Y, Roh K, Kang C, Takagi J, Bang I, Choi HJ. Commun Biol. 2022 May 5;5(1):421. doi: 10.1038/s42003-022-03370-4. PubMed 35513706.
Backbone
  Vector backbone: pcDNA3.1 mychis
  Vector type: Mammalian Expression
Growth in bacteria
  Bacterial resistance: Ampicillin, 100 μg/mL
  Growth temperature: 37°C
  Growth strain: DH5alpha
  Copy number: High Copy
Gene/Insert
  Gene/Insert name: FZD4_5CRD
  Species: M. musculus (mouse)
  Mutation: Replaced FZD4 aa41-160 with FZD5 aa27-149
  Entrez Gene: Fzd4 (a.k.a. Fz4)
  Tag / fusion protein: FLAG (N terminal on insert)
  Cloning method: Restriction Enzyme; 5′ cloning site unknown (unknown if destroyed)
  Sequencing primers: 5′ CMV-F; 3′ BGH-R
Terms and licenses: Academic/Nonprofit Terms; Industry Terms: Not Available to Industry
How to cite: pcDNA FZD4_5CRD was a gift from Hee-Jung Choi (Addgene plasmid # 184253 ; http://n2t.net/addgene:184253 ; RRID:Addgene_184253)
