[The description below was written by a language model from this plasmid's Addgene catalogue record and pLannotate feature annotations shown in this document.]
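Description:
pcDNA FZD4_5CRD is a mammalian expression plasmid of about 7 kb built on a pcDNA3.1 myc-His backbone. It encodes a chimeric mouse Frizzled receptor in which residues 41–160 of FZD4 are replaced by residues 27–149 of FZD5, so that the FZD5 cysteine-rich domain (CRD), the extracellular Wnt-binding module, sits on the rest of FZD4. The chimera carries an N-terminal FLAG tag for detection. The open reading frame is driven by the human CMV immediate-early enhancer and promoter and terminated by the bovine growth hormone polyadenylation signal. A T7 promoter lies just upstream of the insert. The automated annotation labels the coding region by similarity to chicken FZD4, but the catalogue entry gives the species as mouse. The annotation does not list the FLAG tag or the backbone's myc and His tags as separate features, so the table does not show whether the C-terminal backbone tags are in frame with the insert. A short match to a truncated HIV-1 LTR next to the CMV promoter is probably an annotation artefact and not a functional viral element.

In E. coli the plasmid is maintained at high copy number through a ColE1/pUC-type origin and selected with ampicillin via the β-lactamase gene. An f1 origin is also present. A separate cassette with the SV40 early promoter, the neomycin phosphotransferase gene and the SV40 polyadenylation signal allows G418 selection of stably transfected mammalian cells. According to the record, the construct was made for domain-swap studies of how Frizzled extracellular regions, including the linker domain, contribute to Wnt signalling.
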