Features (pLannotate 1.2.2; 20 found; start..end, strand, type, name):
    154..483     +  promoter       SV40 promoter: SV40 enhancer and early promoter
    550..1341    +  CDS            neo: KKA2_KLEPN - Also known as kan, nptII. Experimental evidence at protein level: Swiss-Prot protein existence level 1. Resistance to kanamycin, neomycin, paromomycin, ribostamycin, butirosin and gentamicin B. From Klebsiella pneumoniae.
   1367..1525    +  CDS            ble (fragment): BLE_KLEPN - Experimental evidence at protein level: Swiss-Prot protein existence level 1. Binding protein with a strong affinity to the bleomycin family of antibiotics. Binds to CL990; an antimitotic-antibiotic compound. From Klebsiella pneumoniae.
   1520..1641    +  polyA_signal   SV40 poly(A) signal: SV40 polyadenylation signal
   1714..1730    -  protein_bind   lac operator: The lac repressor binds to the lac operator to inhibit transcription in E. coli. This inhibition can be relieved by adding lactose or isopropyl-β-D-thiogalactopyranoside (IPTG). lac repressor encoded by lacI
   1738..1768    -  promoter       lac promoter: promoter for the E. coli lac operon
   1783..1804    -  protein_bind   CAP binding site: CAP binding activates transcription in the presence of cAMP. E. coli catabolite activator protein
   1817..1909    -  CDS            lacI (fragment): lac repressor; lacI; The lac repressor binds to the lac operator to inhibit transcription in E. coli. This inhibition can be relieved by adding lactose or isopropyl-β-D-thiogalactopyranoside (IPTG).
   2092..2680    -  rep_origin     ori: high-copy-number ColE1/pMB1/pBR322/pUC origin of replication
   2851..3711    -  CDS            AmpR: β-lactamase; bla; confers resistance to ampicillin, carbenicillin, and related antibiotics
   3712..3816    -  promoter       AmpR promoter: bla
   3875..3927    -  misc_feature   bom (fragment): basis of mobility region from pBR322
   4082..4461    +  enhancer       CMV enhancer: human cytomegalovirus immediate early enhancer
   4462..4665    +  promoter       CMV promoter: human cytomegalovirus (CMV) immediate early promoter
   4661..4694    +  LTR            5' LTR (truncated) (fragment): truncated 5' long terminal repeat (LTR) from HIV-1
   4710..4728    +  promoter       T7 promoter: promoter for bacteriophage T7 RNA polymerase
   4762..6342    +  CDS            FZD4: FZD4_CHICK - Also known as FZ4. Experimental evidence at protein level: Swiss-Prot protein existence level 1. Receptor for Wnt proteins (By similarity). Most frizzled receptors are coupled to the beta-catenin canonical signaling pathway, which leads to the activation of disheveled proteins, inhibition of GSK-3 kinase, nuclear accumulation of beta-catenin and activation of Wnt target genes (By similarity). A second signaling pathway involving PKC and calcium fluxes has been seen for some family members, but it is not yet clear if it represents a distinct pathway or if it can be integrated in th
   6398..6622    +  polyA_signal   bGH poly(A) signal: bovine growth hormone polyadenylation signal
   6626..6647    +  promoter       SV40 promoter (fragment): SV40 enhancer and early promoter
   6668..140     +  rep_origin     f1 ori (across the origin) (sequence partly withheld): f1 bacteriophage origin of replication; arrow indicates direction of (+) strand synthesis
>Addgene plasmid #184253 | pcDNA FZD4_5CRD | addgene full sequence | sequence record 360377 | Addgene NGS Result
CTTT
[37 nt withheld, positions 5-41]
ACCCTATCTCGGTCTATTCTTTTGATTTATAAGGGATTTTGCCGATTTCGGCCTATTGGTTAAAAAATGA
GCTGATTTAACAAAAATTTAACGCGAATTAATTCTGTGGAATGTGTGTCAGTTAGGGTGTGGAAAGTCCC
CAGGCTCCCCAGCAGGCAGAAGTATGCAAAGCATGCATCTCAATTAGTCAGCAACCAGGTGTGGAAAGTC
CCCAGGCTCCCCAGCAGGCAGAAGTATGCAAAGCATGCATCTCAATTAGTCAGCAACCATAGTCCCGCCC
CTAACTCCGCCCATCCCGCCCCTAACTCCGCCCAGTTCCGCCCATTCTCCGCCCCATGGCTGACTAATTT
TTTTTATTTATGCAGAGGCCGAGGCCGCCTCTGCCTCTGAGCTATTCCAGAAGTAGTGAGGAGGCTTTTT
TGGAGGCCTAGGCTTTTGCAAAAAGCTCCCGGGAGCTTGTATATCCATTTTCGGATCTGATCAAGAGACA
GGATGAGGATCGTTTCGCATGATTGAACAAGATGGATTGCACGCAGGTTCTCCGGCCGCTTGGGTGGAGA
GGCTATTCGGCTATGACTGGGCACAACAGACAATCGGCTGCTCTGATGCCGCCGTGTTCCGGCTGTCAGC
GCAGGGGCGCCCGGTTCTTTTTGTCAAGACCGACCTGTCCGGTGCCCTGAATGAACTGCAGGACGAGGCA
GCGCGGCTATCGTGGCTGGCCACGACGGGCGTTCCTTGCGCAGCTGTGCTCGACGTTGTCACTGAAGCGG
GAAGGGACTGGCTGCTATTGGGCGAAGTGCCGGGGCAGGATCTCCTGTCATCTCACCTTGCTCCTGCCGA
GAAAGTATCCATCATGGCTGATGCAATGCGGCGGCTGCATACGCTTGATCCGGCTACCTGCCCATTCGAC
CACCAAGCGAAACATCGCATCGAGCGAGCACGTACTCGGATGGAAGCCGGTCTTGTCGATCAGGATGATC
TGGACGAAGAGCATCAGGGGCTCGCGCCAGCCGAACTGTTCGCCAGGCTCAAGGCGCGCATGCCCGACGG
CGAGGATCTCGTCGTGACCCATGGCGATGCCTGCTTGCCGAATATCATGGTGGAAAATGGCCGCTTTTCT
GGATTCATCGACTGTGGCCGGCTGGGTGTGGCGGACCGCTATCAGGACATAGCGTTGGCTACCCGTGATA
TTGCTGAAGAGCTTGGCGGCGAATGGGCTGACCGCTTCCTCGTGCTTTACGGTATCGCCGCTCCCGATTC
GCAGCGCATCGCCTTCTATCGCCTTCTTGACGAGTTCTTCTGAGCGGGACTCTGGGGTTCGCGAAATGAC
CGACCAAGCGACGCCCAACCTGCCATCACGAGATTTCGATTCCACCGCCGCCTTCTATGAAAGGTTGGGC
TTCGGAATCGTTTTCCGGGACGCCGGCTGGATGATCCTCCAGCGCGGGGATCTCATGCTGGAGTTCTTCG
CCCACCCCAACTTGTTTATTGCAGCTTATAATGGTTACAAATAAAGCAATAGCATCACAAATTTCACAAA
TAAAGCATTTTTTTCACTGCATTCTAGTTGTGGTTTGTCCAAACTCATCAATGTATCTTATCATGTCTGT
ATACCGTCGACCTCTAGCTAGAGCTTGGCGTAATCATGGTCATAGCTGTTTCCTGTGTGAAATTGTTATC
CGCTCACAATTCCACACAACATACGAGCCGGAAGCATAAAGTGTAAAGCCTGGGGTGCCTAATGAGTGAG
CTAACTCACATTAATTGCGTTGCGCTCACTGCCCGCTTTCCAGTCGGGAAACCTGTCGTGCCAGCTGCAT
TAATGAATCGGCCAACGCGCGGGGAGAGGCGGTTTGCGTATTGGGCGCTCTTCCGCTTCCTCGCTCACTG
ACTCGCTGCGCTCGGTCGTTCGGCTGCGGCGAGCGGTATCAGCTCACTCAAAGGCGGTAATACGGTTATC
CACAGAATCAGGGGATAACGCAGGAAAGAACATGTGAGCAAAAGGCCAGCAAAAGGCCAGGAACCGTAAA
AAGGCCGCGTTGCTGGCGTTTTTCCATAGGCTCCGCCCCCCTGACGAGCATCACAAAAATCGACGCTCAA
GTCAGAGGTGGCGAAACCCGACAGGACTATAAAGATACCAGGCGTTTCCCCCTGGAAGCTCCCTCGTGCG
CTCTCCTGTTCCGACCCTGCCGCTTACCGGATACCTGTCCGCCTTTCTCCCTTCGGGAAGCGTGGCGCTT
TCTCATAGCTCACGCTGTAGGTATCTCAGTTCGGTGTAGGTCGTTCGCTCCAAGCTGGGCTGTGTGCACG
AACCCCCCGTTCAGCCCGACCGCTGCGCCTTATCCGGTAACTATCGTCTTGAGTCCAACCCGGTAAGACA
CGACTTATCGCCACTGGCAGCAGCCACTGGTAACAGGATTAGCAGAGCGAGGTATGTAGGCGGTGCTACA
GAGTTCTTGAAGTGGTGGCCTAACTACGGCTACACTAGAAGAACAGTATTTGGTATCTGCGCTCTGCTGA
AGCCAGTTACCTTCGGAAAAAGAGTTGGTAGCTCTTGATCCGGCAAACAAACCACCGCTGGTAGCGGTGG
TTTTTTTGTTTGCAAGCAGCAGATTACGCGCAGAAAAAAAGGATCTCAAGAAGATCCTTTGATCTTTTCT
ACGGGGTCTGACGCTCAGTGGAACGAAAACTCACGTTAAGGGATTTTGGTCATGAGATTATCAAAAAGGA
TCTTCACCTAGATCCTTTTAAATTAAAAATGAAGTTTTAAATCAATCTAAAGTATATATGAGTAAACTTG
GTCTGACAGTTACCAATGCTTAATCAGTGAGGCACCTATCTCAGCGATCTGTCTATTTCGTTCATCCATA
GTTGCCTGACTCCCCGTCGTGTAGATAACTACGATACGGGAGGGCTTACCATCTGGCCCCAGTGCTGCAA
TGATACCGCGAGACCCACGCTCACCGGCTCCAGATTTATCAGCAATAAACCAGCCAGCCGGAAGGGCCGA
GCGCAGAAGTGGTCCTGCAACTTTATCCGCCTCCATCCAGTCTATTAATTGTTGCCGGGAAGCTAGAGTA
AGTAGTTCGCCAGTTAATAGTTTGCGCAACGTTGTTGCCATTGCTACAGGCATCGTGGTGTCACGCTCGT
CGTTTGGTATGGCTTCATTCAGCTCCGGTTCCCAACGATCAAGGCGAGTTACATGATCCCCCATGTTGTG
CAAAAAAGCGGTTAGCTCCTTCGGTCCTCCGATCGTTGTCAGAAGTAAGTTGGCCGCAGTGTTATCACTC
ATGGTTATGGCAGCACTGCATAATTCTCTTACTGTCATGCCATCCGTAAGATGCTTTTCTGTGACTGGTG
AGTACTCAACCAAGTCATTCTGAGAATAGTGTATGCGGCGACCGAGTTGCTCTTGCCCGGCGTCAATACG
GGATAATACCGCGCCACATAGCAGAACTTTAAAAGTGCTCATCATTGGAAAACGTTCTTCGGGGCGAAAA
CTCTCAAGGATCTTACCGCTGTTGAGATCCAGTTCGATGTAACCCACTCGTGCACCCAACTGATCTTCAG
CATCTTTTACTTTCACCAGCGTTTCTGGGTGAGCAAAAACAGGAAGGCAAAATGCCGCAAAAAAGGGAAT
AAGGGCGACACGGAAATGTTGAATACTCATACTCTTCCTTTTTCAATATTATTGAAGCATTTATCAGGGT
TATTGTCTCATGAGCGGATACATATTTGAATGTATTTAGAAAAATAAACAAATAGGGGTTCCGCGCACAT
TTCCCCGAAAAGTGCCACCTGACGTCGACGGATCGGGAGATCTCCCGATCCCCTATGGTGCACTCTCAGT
ACAATCTGCTCTGATGCCGCATAGTTAAGCCAGTATCTGCTCCCTGCTTGTGTGTTGGAGGTCGCTGAGT
AGTGCGCGAGCAAAATTTAAGCTACAACAAGGCAAGGCTTGACCGACAATTGCATGAAGAATCTGCTTAG
GGTTAGGCGTTTTGCGCTGCTTCGCGATGTACGGGCCAGATATACGCGTTGACATTGATTATTGACTAGT
TATTAATAGTAATCAATTACGGGGTCATTAGTTCATAGCCCATATATGGAGTTCCGCGTTACATAACTTA
CGGTAAATGGCCCGCCTGGCTGACCGCCCAACGACCCCCGCCCATTGACGTCAATAATGACGTATGTTCC
CATAGTAACGCCAATAGGGACTTTCCATTGACGTCAATGGGTGGAGTATTTACGGTAAACTGCCCACTTG
GCAGTACATCAAGTGTATCATATGCCAAGTACGCCCCCTATTGACGTCAATGACGGTAAATGGCCCGCCT
GGCATTATGCCCAGTACATGACCTTATGGGACTTTCCTACTTGGCAGTACATCTACGTATTAGTCATCGC
TATTACCATGGTGATGCGGTTTTGGCAGTACATCAATGGGCGTGGATAGCGGTTTGACTCACGGGGATTT
CCAAGTCTCCACCCCATTGACGTCAATGGGAGTTTGTTTTGGCACCAAAATCAACGGGACTTTCCAAAAT
GTCGTAACAACTCCGCCCCATTGACGCAAATGGGCGGTAGGCGTGTACGGTGGGAGGTCTATATAAGCAG
AGCTCTCTGGCTAACTAGAGAACCCACTGCTTACTGGCTTATCGAAATTAATACGACTCACTATAGGGAG
ACCCAAGCTGGCTAGTTAAGCTTGGTACCAATGTCTGCACTTCTGATCCTAGCTCTTGTTGGAGCTGCAG
TTGCTGACTACAAAGACGATGACGACAAGCTTGCGGCCGCAGCGTCCAAGGCCCCGGTGTGCCAGGAAAT
CACGGTGCCCATGTGCCGCGGCATCGGCTACAACCTGACGCACATGCCCAACCAGTTCAACCACGACACG
CAGGACGAGGCGGGCCTGGAGGTGCACCAGTTCTGGCCGCTGGTGGAGATCCAATGCTCGCCGGACCTGC
GCTTCTTCCTATGCTCTATGTACACGCCCATCTGTCTGCCCGACTACCACAAGCCGCTGCCGCCCTGCCG
CTCGGTGTGCGAGCGCGCCAAGGCCGGCTGCTCGCCGCTGATGCGCCAGTACGGCTTCGCCTGGCCCGAG
CGCATGAGCTGCGACCGCCTCCCGGTGCTGGGCCGCGACGCCGAGGTCCTCTGCATGGATGGACCAGGTG
ATGAAGAGGTTCCCTTGCCCCACAAGACTCCCATCCAGCCCGGGGAAGAGTGCCACTCCGTGGGAAGCAA
TTCTGATCAGTACATCTGGGTGAAGAGGAGCCTGAACTGTGTTCTCAAGTGTGGCTACGATGCTGGCTTG
TACAGCCGCTCAGCTAAGGAGTTCACGGATATTTGGATGGCTGTGTGGGCCAGCCTCTGCTTCATCTCCA
CCACCTTCACCGTGCTGACCTTCCTGATTGATTCATCCAGGTTTTCTTACCCTGAGCGCCCCATCATATT
TCTCAGTATGTGCTATAATATTTATAGCATTGCTTATATTGTTCGGCTGACTGTAGGCCGGGAAAGGATA
TCCTGTGATTTTGAAGAGGCGGCAGAGCCCGTTCTCATCCAAGAAGGACTTAAGAACACAGGATGTGCAA
TAATTTTCTTGCTGATGTACTTTTTTGGAATGGCCAGCTCCATTTGGTGGGTTATTCTGACACTCACTTG
GTTTTTGGCAGCCGGACTCAAGTGGGGTCATGAAGCCATTGAAATGCACAGTTCTTATTTCCACATCGCA
GCCTGGGCTATTCCCGCAGTGAAAACCATTGTCATCTTGATTATGAGACTAGTGGATGCCGATGAACTGA
CTGGCTTGTGCTATGTTGGGAACCAAAACCTAGATGCCCTCACTGGCTTTGTGGTGGCTCCTCTCTTTAC
GTATTTGGTGATTGGAACGCTGTTCATTGCGGCGGGTTTGGTGGCCTTATTCAAAATTCGGTCCAATCTT
CAAAAAGACGGGACAAAGACAGACAAGTTGGAAAGGCTAATGGTCAAGATCGGGGTCTTCTCAGTACTGT
ACACGGTTCCTGCAACCTGTGTGATTGCCTGTTATTTCTATGAAATCTCAAACTGGGCACTCTTTCGATA
TTCTGCAGATGACTCAAACATGGCAGTTGAAATGTTGAAAATTTTTATGTCTTTGCTCGTGGGCATCACT
TCAGGCATGTGGATTTGGTCTGCCAAAACTCTTCACACGTGGCAAAAGTGTTCTAACCGATTGGTGAATT
CTGGGAAGGTAAAGAGAGAGAAGAGGGGGAATGGTTGGGTGAAGCCAGGAAAAGGCAACGAGACTGTGGT
ATAGCTCGAGCATCATCACCATCACCATTGAGTTTAAACCCGCTGATCAGCCTCGACTGTGCCTTCTAGT
TGCCAGCCATCTGTTGTTTGCCCCTCCCCCGTGCCTTCCTTGACCCTGGAAGGTGCCACTCCCACTGTCC
TTTCCTAATAAAATGAGGAAATTGCATCGCATTGTCTGAGTAGGTGTCATTCTATTCTGGGGGGTGGGGT
GGGGCAGGACAGCAAGGGGGAGGATTGGGAAGACAATAGCAGGCATGCTGGGGATGCGGTGGGCTCTATG
GCTTCTGAGGCGGAAAGAACCAGCTGGGGCTCTAGGGGGTATCCCC
[124 nt withheld, positions 6668-6791]
C
[91 nt withheld, positions 6793-6883]
A
[49 nt withheld, positions 6885-6933]
CCTTTGACGTTGGAGTCCACGTT
